Addgene plasmid #55848: mRuby-Beta-Catenin-20
Purpose: Localization: Tight Junctions, Excitation: 558, Emission: 605
Depositing lab: Michael Davidson. Depositing organization: Florida State University, Tallahassee.
Backbone
  Vector backbone: mRuby
  Backbone size w/o insert (bp): 4750
  Vector type: Mammalian Expression
  Selectable markers: Neomycin (select with G418)
Growth in bacteria
  Bacterial resistance: Kanamycin, 50 μg/mL
  Growth temperature: 37°C
  Growth strain: DH5alpha
  Copy number: High Copy
Gene/Insert
  Gene/Insert name: Beta-Catenin (alt name: NM_001165902.1)
  Species: M. musculus (mouse)
  Entrez Gene: Ctnnb1 (a.k.a. Bfc, Catnb, Mesc)
  Promoter: CMV
  Tag / fusion protein: mRuby
  Cloning method: Unknown
  Sequencing primers: 5′ CMV-F; 3′ SV40pA-R
Terms and licenses: Academic/Nonprofit Terms; Industry Terms
Depositor comments: . Excitation = 558; Emission = 605
How to cite: mRuby-Beta-Catenin-20 was a gift from Michael Davidson (Addgene plasmid # 55848 ; http://n2t.net/addgene:55848 ; RRID:Addgene_55848)
