[The description below was written by a language model from this plasmid's Addgene catalogue record.]
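Description:
mRuby-Beta-Catenin-20 is a mammalian expression plasmid that produces mouse beta-catenin (Ctnnb1) fused to the red fluorescent protein mRuby. It is built on an mRuby fluorescent-protein backbone of about 4.75 kb (excluding the insert). In bacteria it is maintained as a high-copy plasmid under kanamycin selection. In mammalian cells a neomycin resistance marker allows G418 selection of stable transfectants. The record does not include a feature table, so the origin of replication and the promoters driving the resistance marker are not stated.

Expression of the fusion is driven by the CMV promoter, a strong constitutive promoter in most mammalian cell lines. The listed 3′ sequencing primer anneals to an SV40 polyadenylation signal, which suggests that this element terminates the transcript. The record does not say whether mRuby sits at the N- or C-terminus of beta-catenin. The "20" in the name may refer to a linker length, but this is not confirmed either, and the cloning method is listed as unknown.

The stated purpose is use as a fluorescent localization marker. The depositor labels the target as tight junctions, although beta-catenin is classically known as a component of cadherin-based adherens junctions and as a Wnt signalling effector. mRuby is recorded with excitation at 558 nm and emission at 605 nm, so the fusion suits live- or fixed-cell imaging of cell–cell contacts in the red channel. It can also be combined with green or blue fluorescent markers in multicolour experiments.
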