>Addgene plasmid #55848 | mRuby-Beta-Catenin-20 | depositor partial sequence | sequence record 86755 | insert sequence
ACGTCAGATCCGCTAGCGCTACCGGTCGCCACCATGAACAGCCTGATCAAAGAAAACATGCGGATGAAGG
TGGTGCTGGAAGGCAGCGTGAACGGCCACCAGTTCAAGTGCACCGGCGAGGGCGAGGGCAACCCCTACAT
GGGCACCCAGACCATGCGGATCAAAGTGATCGAGGGCGGACCTCTGCCCTTCGCCTTCGACATCCTGGCC
ACATCCTTCATGTACGGCAGCCGGACCTTCATCAAGTACCCCAAGGGCATCCCCGATTTCTTCAAGCAGA
GCTTCCCCGAGGGCTTCACCTGGGAGAGAGTGACCAGATACGAGGACGGCGGCGTGATCACCGTGATGCA
GGACACCAGCCTGGAAGATGGCTGCCTGGTGTACCATGCCCAGGTCAGGGGCGTGAATTTTCCCAGCAAC
GGCGCCGTGATGCAGAAGAAAACCAAGGGCTGGGAGCCCAACACCGAGATGATGTACCCCGCTGACGGCG
GACTGAGAGGCTACACCCACATGGCCCTGAAGGTGGACGGCGGAGGGCACCTGAGCTGCAGCTTCGTGAC
CACCTACCGATCCAAGAAAACCGTGGGCAACATCAAGATGCCCGGCATCCACGCCGTGGACCACCGGCTG
GAAAGGCTGGAAGAGTCCGACAACGAGATGTTCGTGGTGCAGCGGGAGCACGCCGTGGCCAAGTTCGCCG
GCCTGGGCGGAGGGTCCGGACTCAGATCTCGAGCTCAAGCTTCGAATTCTGCAGTCGACGGTACCGCGGC
CACCATGGCTACTCAAGCTGACCTGATGGAGTTGGACATGGCCATGGAGCCGGACAGAAAAGCTGCTGTC
AGCCACTGGCAGCAGCAGTCTTACTTGGATTCTGGAATCCATTCTGGTGCCACCACCACAGCTCCTTCCC
TGAGTGGCAAGGGCAACCCTGAGGAAGAAGATGTTGACACCTCCCAAGTCCTTTATGAATGGGAGCAAGG
CTTTTCCCAGTCCTTCACGCAAGAGCAAGTAGCTGATATTGACGGGCAGTATGCAATGACTAGGGCTCAG
AGGGTCCGAGCTGCCATGTTCCCTGAGACGCTAGATGAGGGCATGCAGATCCCATCCACGCAGTTTGACG
CTGCTCATCCCACTAATGTCCAGCGCTTGGCTGAACCATCACAGATGTTGAAA
[1614 nt withheld, positions 1174-2787]
AAGCGGCTTTCAGTCGAGCTGACCAGTTCCCTCTTCAGGACAGAGCCAATGGCTTGGAATGAGACTGCAG
ATCTTGGACTGGACATTGGTGCCCAGGGAGAAGCCCTTGGATATCGCCAGGATGATCCCAGCTACCGTTC
TTTTCACTCTGGTGGATACGGCCAGGATGCCTTGGGGATGGACCCTATGATGGAGCATGAGATGGGTGGC
CACCACCCTGGTGCTGACTATCCAGTTGATGGGCTGCCTGATCTGGGACACGCCCAGGACCTCATGGATG
GGCTGCCCCCAGGTGATAGCAATCAGCTGGCCTGGTTTGATACTGACCTGTAAAAGCTTTGGATTCCC
