>Addgene plasmid #55848 | mRuby-Beta-Catenin-20 | addgene partial sequence | sequence record 110798 | hCTNNB1-R  5'-gccaaacgctggacattagt-3'
ACTGCATGCCCTCATCTAGCGTCTCAGGGAACATGGCAGCTCGGACCCTCTGAGCCCTAGTCATTGCATA
CTGCCCGTCAATATCAGCTACTTGCTCTTGCGTGAAGGACTGGGAAAAGCCTTGCTCCCATTCATAAAGG
ACTTGGGAGGTGTCAACATCTTCTTCCTCAGGGTTGCCCTTGCCACTCAGGGAAGGAGCTGTGGTGGTGG
CACCAGAATGGATTCCAGAATCCAAGTAAGACTGCTGCTGCCAGTGGCTGACAGCAGCTTTTCTGTCCGG
CTCCATGGCCATGTCCAACTCCATCAGGTCAGCTTGAGTAGCCATGGTGGCCGCGGTACCGTCGACTGCA
GAATTCGAAGCTTGAGCTCGAGATCTGAGTCCGGACCCTCCGCCCAGGCCGGCGAACTTGGCCACGGCGT
GCTCCCGCTGCACCACGAACATCTCGTTGTCGGACTCTTCCAGCCTTTCCAGCCGGTGGTCCACGGCGTG
GATGCCGGGCATCTTGATGTTGCCCACGGTTTTCTTGGATCGGTAGGTGGTCACGAAGCTGCAGCTCAGG
TGCCCTCCGCCGTCCACCTTCAGGGCCATGTGGGTGTAGCCTCTCAGTCCGCCGTCAGCGGGGTACATCA
TCTCGGTGTTGGGCTCCCAGCCCTTGGTTTTCTTCTGCATCACGGCGCCGTTGCTGGGAAAATTCACGCC
CCTGACCTGGGCATGGTACACCAGGCAGCCATCTTCCAGGCTGGTGTCCTGCATCACGGTGATCACGCCG
CCGTCCTCGTATCTGGTCACTCTCTCCCAGGTGAAGCCCTCGGGG
